>Addgene plasmid #200090 | TXNIP-py | addgene full sequence | sequence record 405864 | Addgene NGS Result
TGGAAGGGCTAATTCACTCCCAAAGAAGACAAGATATCCTTGATCTGTGGATCTACCACACACAAGGCTA
CTTCCCTGATTAGCAGAACTACACACCAGGGCCAGGGGTCAGATATCCACTGACCTTTGGATGGTGCTAC
AAGCTAGTACCAGTTGAGCCAGATAAGGTAGAAGAGGCCAATAAAGGAGAGAACACCAGCTTGTTACACC
CTGTGAGCCTGCATGGGATGGATGACCCGGAGAGAGAAGTGTTAGAGTGGAGGTTTGACAGCCGCCTAGC
ATTTCATCACGTGGCCCGAGAGCTGCATCCGGAGTACTTCAAGAACTGCTGATATCGAGCTTGCTACAAG
GGACTTTCCGCTGGGGACTTTCCAGGGAGGCGTGGCCTGGGCGGGACTGGGGAGTGGCGAGCCCTCAGAT
CCTGCATATAAGCAGCTGCTTTTTGCCTGTACTGGGTCTCTCTGGTTAGACCAGATCTGAGCCTGGGAGC
TCTCTGGCTAACTAGGGAACCCACTGCTTAAGCCTCAATAAAGCTTGCCTTGAGTGCTTCAAGTAGTGTG
TGCCCGTCTGTTGTGTGACTCTGGTAACTAGAGATCCCTCAGACCCTTTTAGTCAGTGTGGAAAATCTCT
AGCAGTGGCGCCCGAACAGGGACTTGAAAGCGAAAGGGAAACCAGAGGAGCTCTCTCGACGCAGGACTCG
GCTTGCTGAAGCGCGCACGGCAAGAGGCGAGGGGCGGCGACTGGTGAGTACGCCAAAAATTTTGACTAGC
GGAGGCTAGAAGGAGAGAGATGGGTGCGAGAGCGTCAGTATTAAGCGGGGGAGAATTAGATCGCGATGGG
AAAAAATTCGGTTAAGGCCAGGGGGAAAGAAAAAATATAAATTAAAACATATAGTATGGGCAAGCAGGGA
GCTAGAACGATTCGCAGTTAATCCTGGCCTGTTAGAAACATCAGAAGGCTGTAGACAAATACTGGGACAG
CTACAACCATCCCTTCAGACAGGATCAGAAGAACTTAGATCATTATATAATACAGTAGCAACCCTCTATT
GTGTGCATCAAAGGATAGAGATAAAAGACACCAAGGAAGCTTTAGACAAGATAGAGGAAGAGCAAAACAA
AAGTAAGACCACCGCACAGCAAGCGGCCGGCCGCTGATCTTCAGACCTGGAGGAGGAGATATGAGGGACA
ATTGGAGAAGTGAATTATATAAATATAAAGTAGTAAAAATTGAACCATTAGGAGTAGCACCCACCAAGGC
AAAGAGAAGAGTGGTGCAGAGAGAAAAAAGAGCAGTGGGAATAGGAGCTTTGTTCCTTGGGTTCTTGGGA
GCAGCAGGAAGCACTATGGGCGCAGCGTCAATGACGCTGACGGTACAGGCCAGACAATTATTGTCTGGTA
TAGTGCAGCAGCAGAACAATTTGCTGAGGGCTATTGAGGCGCAACAGCATCTGTTGCAACTCACAGTCTG
GGGCATCAAGCAGCTCCAGGCAAGAATCCTGGCTGTGGAAAGATACCTAAAGGATCAACAGCTCCTGGGG
ATTTGGGGTTGCTCTGGAAAACTCATTTGCACCACTGCTGTGCCTTGGAATGCTAGTTGGAGTAATAAAT
CTCTGGAACAGATTTGGAATCACACGACCTGGATGGAGTGGGACAGAGAAATTAACAATTACACAAGCTT
AATACACTCCTTAATTGAAGAATCGCAAAACCAGCAAGAAAAGAATGAACAAGAATTATTGGAATTAGAT
AAATGGGCAAGTTTGTGGAATTGGTTTAACATAACAAATTGGCTGTGGTATATAAAATTATTCATAATGA
TAGTAGGAGGCTTGGTAGGTTTAAGAATAGTTTTTGCTGTACTTTCTATAGTGAATAGAGTTAGGCAGGG
ATATTCACCATTATCGTTTCAGACCCACCTCCCAACCCCGAGGGGACCCGACAGGCCCGAAGGAATAGAA
GAAGAAGGTGGAGAGAGAGACAGAGACAGATCCATTCGATTAGTGAACGGATCTCGACGGTATCGCCGAA
TTCACAAATGGCAGTATTCATCCACAATTTTAAAAGAAAAGGGGGGATTGGGGGGTACAGTGCAGGGGAA
AGAATAGTAGACATAATAGCAACAGACATACAAACTAAAGAATTACAAAAACAAATTACAAAAATTCAAA
ATTTTCGGGTTTATTACAGGGACAGCAGAGATCCAGTTTGGACTAGGATCCTTTACCACTCCCTATCAGT
GATAGAGAAAAGTGAAAGTCGAGTTTACCACTCCCTATCAGTGATAGAGAAAAGTGAAAGTCGAGTTTAC
CACTCCCTATCAGTGATAGAGAAAAGTGAAAGTCGAGTTTACCACTCCCTATCAGTGATAGAGAAAAGTG
AAAGTCGAGTTTACCACTCCCTATCAGTGATAGAGAAAAGTGAAAGTCGAGTTTACCACTCCCTATCAGT
GATAGAGAAAAGTGAAAGTCGAGTTTACCACTCCCTATCAGTGATAGAGAAAAGTGAAAGTCGAGCTCGG
TACCCGGGTCGAGGTAGGCGTGTACGGTGGGAGGCCTATATAAGCAGAGCTCGTTTAGTGAACCGTCAGA
TCGCCTGGAGACGCCATCCACGCTGTTTTGACCTCCATAGAAGACACCGGGACCGATCCAGCCTCCGCGG
CCCCGAACTAGTCCAGTGTGGTGGAATTCTGCAGATATCAACAAGTTTGTACAAAAAAGCAGGCTTTAAA
GGAACCAATTCAGTCGACTGGATCCGGTACCGAATTCGCGGCCGCAATGGTGATGTTCAAGAAGATCAAG
TCTTTTGAGGTGGTCTTTAACGACCCTGAAAAGGTGTACGGCAGTGGCGAGAAGGTGGCTGGCCGGGTGA
TAGTGGAGGTGTGTGAAGTTACTCGTGTCAAAGCCGTTAGGATCCTGGCTTGCGGAGTGGCTAAAGTGCT
TTGGATGCAGGGATCCCAGCAGTGCAAACAGACTTCGGAGTACCTGCGCTATGAAGACACGCTTCTTCTG
GAAGACCAGCCAACAGGTGAGAATGAGATGGTGATCATGAGACCTGGAAACAAATATGAGTACAAGTTCG
GCTTTGAGCTTCCTCAGGGGCCTCTGGGAACATCCTTCAAAGGAAAATATGGGTGTGTAGACTACTGGGT
GAAGGCTTTTCTTGACCGCCCGAGCCAGCCAACTCAAGAGACAAAGAAAAACTTTGAAGTAGTGGATCTG
GTGGATGTCAATACCCCTGATTTAATGGCACCTGTGTCTGCTAAAAAAGAAAAGAAAGTTTCCTGCATGT
TCATTCCTGATGGGCGGGTGTCTGTCTCTGCTCGAATTGACAGAAAAGGATTCTGTGAAGGTGATGAGAT
TTCCATCCATGCTGACTTTGAGAATACATGTTCCCGAATTGTGGTCCCCAAAGCTGCCATTGTGGCCCGC
CACACTTACCTTGCCAATGGCCAGACCAAGGTGCTGACTCAGAAGTTGTCATCAGTCAGAGGCAATCATA
TTATCTCAGGGACATGCGCATCATGGCGTGGCAAGAGCCTTCGGGTTCAGAAGATCAGGCCTTCTATCCT
GGGCTGCAACATCCTTCGAGTTGAATATTCCTTACTGATCTATGTTAGCGTTCCTGGATCCAAGAAGGTC
ATCCTTGACCTGCCCCTGGTAATTGGCAGCAGATCAGGTCTAAGCAGCAGAACATCCAGCATGGCCAGCC
GAACCAGCTCTGAGATGAGTTGGGTAGATCTGAACATCCCTGATACCCCAGAAGCTCCTGCCTGCGCCAT
GGATGTCATTCCTGAAGATCACCGATTGGAGAGCCCAACCACTCCTCTGCTAGATGACATGGATGGCTCT
CAAGACAGCCCTATCTTTATGTATGCCCCTGAGTTCAAGTTCATGCCACCAGCCACTGCCACTGAGGTGG
ATCCCTGCATCCTCAACAACAATGTGCAGTGACTCGAGATATCTAGACCCAGCTTTCTTGTACAAAGTGG
TTGATATCCAGCACAGTGGCGGCCGCTCGAGTCTAGAGGGCCCGCGGTTCGAATACCCATACGACGTCCC
AGACTACGCTTAGTAATGATTAATTAAACTAGAAATTCTACCGGGTAGGGGAGGCGCTTTTCCCAAGGCA
GTCTGGAGTAACCCACCCAAGATCTGGCCTCCGCGCCGGGTTTTGGCGCCTCCCGCGGGCGCCCCCCTCC
TCACGGCGAGCGCTGCCACGTCAGACGAAGGGCGCAGCGAGCGTCCTGATCCTTCCGCCCGGACGCTCAG
GACAGCGGCCCGCTGCTCATAAGACTCGGCCTTAGAACCCCAGTATCAGCAGAAGGACATTTTAGGACGG
GACTTGGGTGACTCTAGGGCACTGGTTTTCTTTCCAGAGAGCGGAACAGGCGAGGAAAAGTAGTCCCTTC
TCGGCGATTCTGCGGAGGGATCTCCGTGGGGCGGTGAACGCCGATGATTATATAAGGACGCGCCGGGTGT
GGCACAGCTAGTTCCGTCGCAGCCGGGATTTGGGTCGCGGTTCTTGTTTGTGGATCGCTGTGATCGTCAC
TTGGTGAGTAGCGGGCTGCTGGGCTGGCCGGGGCTTTCGTGGCCGCCGGGCCGCTCGGTGGGACGGAAGC
GTGTGGAGAGACCGCCAAGGGCTGTAGTCTGGGTCCGCGAGCAAGGTTGCCCTGAACTGGGGGTTGGGGG
GAGCGCAGCAAAATGGCGGCTGTTCCCGAGTCTTGAATGGAAGACGCTTGTGAGGCGGGCTGTGAGGTCG
TTGAAACAAGGTGGGGGGCATGGTGGGCGGCAAGAACCCAAGGTCTTGAGGCCTTCGCTAATGCGGGAAA
GCTCTTATTCGGGTGAGATGGGCTGGGGCACCATCTGGGGACCCTGACGTGAAGTTTGTCACTGACTGGA
GAACTCGGTTTGTCGTCTGTTGCGGGGGCGGCAGTTATGGCGGTGCCGTTGGGCAGTGCACCCGTACCTT
TGGGAGCGCGCGCCCTCGTCGTGTCGTGACGTCACCCGTTCTGTTGGCTTATAATGCAGGGTGGGGCCAC
CTGCCGGTAGGTGTGCGGTAGGCTTTTCTCCGTCGCAGGACGCAGGGTTCGGGCCTAGGGTAGGCTCTCC
TGAATCGACAGGCGCCGGACCTCTGGTGAGGGGAGGGATAAGTGAGGCGTCAGTTTCTTTGGTCGGTTTT
ATGTACCTATCTTCTTAAGTAGCTGAAGCTCCGGTTTTGAACTATGCGCTCGGGGTTGGCGAGTGTGTTT
TGTGAAGTTTTTTAGGCACCTTTTGAAATGTAATCATTTGGGTCAATATGTAATTTTCAGTGTTAGACTA
GTAAATTGTCCGCTAAATTCTGGCCGTTTTTGGCTTTTTTGTTAGACGAAGCTTGGTACCGAGCTCGGAT
CTCCACCCCGTACCGGTCCTGCAGTCGAATTCACCATGTCTAGACTGGACAAGAGCAAAGTCATAAACGG
AGCTCTGGAATTACTCAATGGTGTCGGTATCGAAGGCCTGACGACAAGGAAACTCGCTCAAAAGCTGGGA
GTTGAGCAGCCTACCCTGTACTGGCACGTGAAGAACAAGCGGGCCCTGCTCGATGCCCTGCCAATCGAGA
TGCTGGACAGGCATCATACCCACTTCTGCCCCCTGGAAGGCGAGTCATGGCAAGACTTTCTGCGGAACAA
CGCCAAGTCATACCGCTGTGCTCTCCTCTCACATCGCGACGGGGCTAAAGTGCATCTCGGCACCCGCCCA
ACAGAGAAACAGTACGAAACCCTGGAAAATCAGCTCGCGTTCCTGTGTCAGCAAGGCTTCTCCCTGGAGA
ACGCACTGTACGCTCTGTCCGCCGTGGGCCACTTTACACTGGGCTGCGTATTGGAGGAACAGGAGCATCA
AGTAGCAAAAGAGGAAAGAGAGACACCTACCACCGATTCTATGCCCCCACTTCTGAGACAAGCAATTGAG
CTGTTCGACCGGCAGGGAGCCGAACCTGCCTTCCTTTTCGGCCTGGAACTAATCATATGTGGCCTGGAGA
AACAGCTAAAGTGCGAAAGCGGCGGGCCGACCGACGCCCTTGACGATTTTGACTTAGACATGCTCCCAGC
CGATGCCCTTGACGACTTTGACCTTGATATGCTGCCTGCTGACGCTCTTGACGATTTTGACCTTGACATG
CTCCCCGGGTAACTAAGTAAGGATCCGCGGCCGCACTAGAGGAATTCCGCCCCTCTCCCCCCCCCCCCCC
TAACGTTACTGGCCGAAGCCGCTTGGAATAAGGCCGGTGTGCGTTTGTCTATATGTTATTTTCCACCATA
TTGCCGTCTTTTGGCAATGTGAGGGCCCGGAAACCTGGCCCTGTCTTCTTGACGAGCATTCCTAGGGGTC
TTTCCCCTCTCGCCAAAGGAATGCAAGGTCTGTTGAATGTCGTGAAGGAAGCAGTTCCTCTGGAAGCTTC
TTGAAGACAAACAACGTCTGTAGCGACCCTTTGCAGGCAGCGGAACCCCCCACCTGGCGACAGGTGCCTC
TGCGGCCAAAAGCCACGTGTATAAGATACACCTGCAAAGGCGGCACAACCCCAGTGCCACGTTGTGAGTT
GGATAGTTGTGGAAAGAGTCAAATGGCTCTCCTCAAGCGTATTCAACAAGGGGCTGAAGGATGCCCAGAA
GGTACCCCATTGTATGGGATCTGATCTGGGGCCTCGGTGCACATGCTTTACATGTGTTTAGTCGAGGTTA
AAAAAACGTCTAGGCCCCCCGAACCACGGGGACGTGGTTTTCCTTTGAAAAACACGATGATAAGCTTACC
GGTCCACCATGATTGAACAAGATGGATTGCACGCAGGTTCTCCGGCCGCTTGGGTGGAGAGGCTATTCGG
CTATGACTGGGCACAACAGACAATCGGCTGCTCTGATGCCGCCGTGTTCCGGCTGTCAGCGCAGGGGCGC
CCGGTTCTTTTTGTCAAGACCGACCTGTCCGGTGCCCTGAATGAACTGCAAGACGAGGCAGCGCGGCTAT
CGTGGCTGGCCACGACGGGCGTTCCTTGCGCAGCTGTGCTCGACGTTGTCACTGAAGCGGGAAGGGACTG
GCTGCTATTGGGCGAAGTGCCGGGGCAGGATCTCCTGTCATCTCACCTTGCTCCTGCCGAGAAAGTATCC
ATCATGGCTGATGCAATGCGGCGGCTGCATACGCTTGATCCGGCTACCTGCCCATTCGACCACCAAGCGA
AACATCGCATCGAGCGAGCACGTACTCGGATGGAAGCCGGTCTTGTCGATCAGGATGATCTGGACGAAGA
GCATCAGGGGCTCGCGCCAGCCGAACTGTTCGCCAGGCTCAAGGCGAGCATGCCCGACGGCGAGGATCTC
GTCGTGACCCATGGCGATGCCTGCTTGCCGAATATCATGGTGGAAAATGGCCGCTTTTCTGGATTCATCG
ACTGTGGCCGGCTGGGTGTGGCGGACCGCTATCAGGACATAGCGTTGGCTACCCGTGATATTGCTGAAGA
GCTTGGCGGCGAATGGGCTGACCGCTTCCTCGTGCTTTACGGTATCGCCGCTCCCGATTCGCAGCGCATC
GCCTTCTATCGCCTTCTTGACGAGTTCTTCTGATGTACAAGTAAAGCGGCCGCGACTCTAGATCATAATC
AGCCATACCACATTTGTAGAGGTTTTACTTGCTTTAAAAAACCTCCCACACCTCCCCCTGAACCTGAAAC
ATAAAATGAATGCAATTGTTGTTGTTTAGTCCCTCCCAATTCGATATCAAGCTTATCGCGATAGATCCTA
ATCAACCTCTGGATTACAAAATTTGTGAAAGATTGACTGGTATTCTTAACTATGTTGCTCCTTTTACGCT
ATGTGGATACGCTGCTTTAATGCCTTTGTATCATGCTATTGCTTCCCGTATGGCTTTCATTTTCTCCTCC
TTGTATAAATCCTGGTTGCTGTCTCTTTATGAGGAGTTGTGGCCCGTTGTCAGGCAACGTGGCGTGGTGT
GCACTGTGTTTGCTGACGCAACCCCCACTGGTTGGGGCATTGCCACCACCTGTCAGCTCCTTTCCGGGAC
TTTCGCTTTCCCCCTCCCTATTGCCACGGCGGAACTCATCGCCGCCTGCCTTGCCCGCTGCTGGACAGGG
GCTCGGCTGTTGGGCACTGACAATTCCGTGGTGTTGTCGGGGAAATCATCGTCCTTTCCTTGGCTGCTCG
CCTGTGTTGCCACCTGGATTCTGCGCGGGACGTCCTTCTGCTACGTCCCTTCGGCCCTCAATCCAGCGGA
CCTTCCTTCCCGCGGCCTGCTGCCGGCTCTGCGGCCTCTTCCGCGTCTTCGCCTTCGCCCTCAGACGAGT
CGGATCTCCCTTTGGGCCGCCTCCCCGCCTGAGATCCTTTAAGACCAATGACTTACAAGGCAGCTGTAGA
TCTTAGCCACTTTTTAAAAGAAAAGGGGGGACTGGAAGGGCTAATTCACTCCCAACGAAGACAAGATCTG
CTTTTTGCTTGTACTGGGTCTCTCTGGTTAGACCAGATCTGAGCCTGGGAGCTCTCTGGCTAACTAGGGA
ACCCACTGCTTAAGCCTCAATAAAGCTTGCCTTGAGTGCTTCAAGTAGTGTGTGCCCGTCTGTTGTGTGA
CTCTGGTAACTAGAGATCCCTCAGACCCTTTTAGTCAGTGTGGAAAATCTCTAGCAGTAGTAGTTCATGT
CATCTTATTATTCAGTATTTATAACTTGCAAAGAAATGAATATCAGAGAGTGAGAGGCCCGGGTTAATTA
AGGAAAGGGCTAGATCATTCTTGAAGACGAAAGGGCCTCGTGATACGCCTATTTTTATAGGTTAATGTCA
TGATAATAATGGTTTCTTAGACGTCAGGTGGCACTTTTCGGGGAAATGTGCGCGGAACCCCTATTTGTTT
ATTTTTCTAAATACATTCAAATATGTATCCGCTCATGAGACAATAACCCTGATAAATGCTTCAATAATAT
TGAAAAAGGAAGAGTATGAGTATTCAACATTTCCGTGTCGCCCTTATTCCCTTTTTTGCGGCATTTTGCC
TTCCTGTTTTTGCTCACCCAGAAACGCTGGTGAAAGTAAAAGATGCTGAAGATCAGTTGGGTGCACGAGT
GGGTTACATCGAACTGGATCTCAACAGCGGTAAGATCCTTGAGAGTTTTCGCCCCGAAGAACGTTTTCCA
ATGATGAGCACTTTTAAAGTTCTGCTATGTGGCGCGGTATTATCCCGTGTTGACGCCGGGCAAGAGCAAC
TCGGTCGCCGCATACACTATTCTCAGAATGACTTGGTTGAGTACTCACCAGTCACAGAAAAGCATCTTAC
GGATGGCATGACAGTAAGAGAATTATGCAGTGCTGCCATAACCATGAGTGATAACACTGCGGCCAACTTA
CTTCTGACAACGATCGGAGGACCGAAGGAGCTAACCGCTTTTTTGCACAACATGGGGGATCATGTAACTC
GCCTTGATCGTTGGGAACCGGAGCTGAATGAAGCCATACCAAACGACGAGCGTGACACCACGATGCCTGT
AGCAATGGCAACAACGTTGCGCAAACTATTAACTGGCGAACTACTTACTCTAGCTTCCCGGCAACAATTA
ATAGACTGGATGGAGGCGGATAAAGTTGCAGGACCACTTCTGCGCTCGGCCCTTCCGGCTGGCTGGTTTA
TTGCTGATAAATCTGGAGCCGGTGAGCGTGGGTCTCGCGGTATCATTGCAGCACTGGGGCCAGATGGTAA
GCCCTCCCGTATCGTAGTTATCTACACGACGGGGAGTCAGGCAACTATGGATGAACGAAATAGACAGATC
GCTGAGATAGGTGCCTCACTGATTAAGCATTGGTAACTGTCAGACCAAGTTTACTCATATATACTTTAGA
TTGATTTAAAACTTCATTTTTAATTTAAAAGGATCTAGGTGAAGATCCTTTTTGATAATCTCATGACCAA
AATCCCTTAACGTGAGTTTTCGTTCCACTGAGCGTCAGACCCCGTAGAAAAGATCAAAGGATCTTCTTGA
GATCCTTTTTTTCTGCGCGTAATCTGCTGCTTGCAAACAAAAAAACCACCGCTACCAGCGGTGGTTTGTT
TGCCGGATCAAGAGCTACCAACTCTTTTTCCGAAGGTAACTGGCTTCAGCAGAGCGCAGATACCAAATAC
TGTTCTTCTAGTGTAGCCGTAGTTAGGCCACCACTTCAAGAACTCTGTAGCACCGCCTACATACCTCGCT
CTGCTAATCCTGTTACCAGTGGCTGCTGCCAGTGGCGATAAGTCGTGTCTTACCGGGTTGGACTCAAGAC
GATAGTTACCGGATAAGGCGCAGCGGTCGGGCTGAACGGGGGGTTCGTGCACACAGCCCAGCTTGGAGCG
AACGACCTACACCGAACTGAGATACCTACAGCGTGAGCTATGAGAAAGCGCCACGCTTCCCGAAGGGAGA
AAGGCGGACAGGTATCCGGTAAGCGGCAGGGTCGGAACAGGAGAGCGCACGAGGGAGCTTCCAGGGGGAA
ACGCCTGGTATCTTTATAGTCCTGTCGGGTTTCGCCACCTCTGACTTGAGCGTCGATTTTTGTGATGCTC
GTCAGGGGGGCGGAGCCTATGGAAAAACGCCAGCAACGCGGCCTTTTTACGGTTCCTGGCCTTTTGCTGG
CCTTTTGCTCACATGTTCTTTCCTGCGTTATCCCCTGATTCTGTGGATAACCGTATTACCGCCTTTGAGT
GAGCTGATACCGCTCGCCGCAGCCGAACGACCGAGCGCAGCGAGTCAGTGAGCGAGGAAGCGGAAGAGCG
CCCAATACGCAAACCGCCTCTCCCCGCGCGTTGGCCGATTCATTAATGCAGCAAGCTCATGGCTGACTAA
TTTTTTTTATTTATGCAGAGGCCGAGGCCGCCTCGGCCTCTGAGCTATTCCAGAAGTAGTGAGGAGGCTT
TTTTGGAGGCCTAGGCTTTTGCAAAAAGCTCCCCGTGGCACGACAGGTTTCCCGACTGGAAAGCGGGCAG
TGAGCGCAACGCAATTAATGTGAGTTAGCTCACTCATTAGGCACCCCAGGCTTTACACTTTATGCTTCCG
GCTCGTATGTTGTGTGGAATTGTGAGCGGATAACAATTTCACACAGGAAACAGCTATGACATGATTACGA
ATTTCACAAATAAAGCATTTTTTTCACTGCATTCTAGTTGTGGTTTGTCCAAACTCATCAATGTATCTTA
TCATGTCTGGATCAACTGGATAACTCAAGCTAACCAAAATCATCCCAAACTTCCCACCCCATACCCTATT
ACCACTGCCAATTACCTGTGGTTTCATTTACTCTAAACCTGTGATTCCTCTGAATTATTTTCATTTTAAA
GAAATTGTATTTGTTAAATATGTACTACAAACTTAGTAGT
Features (pLannotate 1.2.2; 34 found; start..end, strand, type, name):
    377..634     +  LTR            5' LTR (truncated): truncated 5' long terminal repeat (LTR) from HIV-1
    681..806     +  misc_feature   HIV-1 Ψ: packaging signal of human immunodeficiency virus type 1
    790..1128    +  CDS            HIV-1 gag (fragment): gag protein from human immunodeficiency virus 1; gag
   1303..1536    +  misc_feature   RRE: The Rev response element (RRE) of HIV-1 allows for Rev-dependent mRNA export from the nucleus to the cytoplasm.
   1913..2013    +  CDS            Rev (fragment): human immunodeficiency virus 1 (HIV-1) Rev protein; rev; enhances nuclear export of unspliced and incompletely spliced viral mRNAs
   2058..2175    +  misc_feature   cPPT/CTS: central polypurine tract and central termination sequence of HIV-1
   2230..2500    +  protein_bind   tetracycline response element: contains seven copies of the tetracycline operator tetO tetracycline repressor TetR
   2511..2528    +  misc_feature   MCS (fragment): pUC18/19 multiple cloning site
   2533..2571    +  promoter       minimal CMV promoter: human cytomegalovirus (CMV) immediate early promoter
   2701..2725    +  protein_bind   attB1: mutant version of attB; recombination site for the Gateway® BP reaction BP Clonase™
   2777..3949    +  CDS            TXNIP: TXNIP_HUMAN - Also known as VDUP1. Experimental evidence at protein level: Swiss-Prot protein existence level 1. May act as an oxidative stress mediator by inhibiting thioredoxin activity or by limiting its bioavailability. Interacts with COPS5 and restores COPS5-induced suppression of CDKN1B stability, blocking the COPS5-mediated translocation of CDKN1B from the nucleus to the cytoplasm. Functions as a transcriptional repressor, possibly by acting as a bridge molecule between transcription factors and corepressor complexes, and over-expression will induce G0/G1 cell cycle arrest. Required for
   3967..3991    -  protein_bind   attB2: mutant version of attB; recombination site for the Gateway® BP reaction BP Clonase™
   4103..4138    +  promoter       PGK promoter (fragment): mouse phosphoglycerate kinase 1 promoter
   4156..5367    +  promoter       UbC promoter: human ubiquitin C promoter
   5426..6123    +  CDS            rtTA3 (fragment): reverse tetracycline transactivator 3 activates expression from Tet-responsive promoters in the presence of doxycycline
   6053..6163    +  CDS            VP48: 3 tandem repeats of the minimal activation domain of herpes simplex virus VP16 (Cheng et al., 2013)
   6321..6783    +  misc_feature   IRES: internal ribosome entry site (IRES) of the encephalomyocarditis virus (EMCV)
   6799..7593    +  CDS            NeoR/KanR: aminoglycoside phosphotransferase from Tn5; aph(3')-II (or nptII); confers resistance to neomycin, kanamycin, and G418 (Geneticin®)
   7621..7704    +  CDS            large T antigen (fragment): large T antigen from SV40 (simian virus 40)
   7738..7758    +  misc_feature   MCS (fragment): pBluescript multiple cloning site
   7770..8358    +  misc_feature   WPRE: woodchuck hepatitis virus posttranscriptional regulatory element
   8366..8431    +  CDS            nef (fragment): NEF_HV1Z2 - Experimental evidence at protein level: Swiss-Prot protein existence level 1. Extracellular Nef protein targets CD4(+) T-lymphocytes for apoptosis by interacting with CXCR4 surface receptors. From Human immunodeficiency virus type 1 group M subtype D (isolate Z2/CDC-Z34) (HIV-1).
   8433..8666    +  LTR            3' LTR (ΔU3): self-inactivating 3' long terminal repeat (LTR) from HIV-1
   8871..8975    +  promoter       AmpR promoter: bla
   8976..9836    +  CDS            AmpR: β-lactamase; bla; confers resistance to ampicillin, carbenicillin, and related antibiotics
  10007..10595   +  rep_origin     ori: high-copy-number ColE1/pMB1/pBR322/pUC origin of replication
  10778..10832   +  CDS            lacI (fragment): lac repressor; lacI; The lac repressor binds to the lac operator to inhibit transcription in E. coli. This inhibition can be relieved by adding lactose or isopropyl-β-D-thiogalactopyranoside (IPTG).
  10838..10931   +  rep_origin     SV40 ori (fragment): SV40 origin of replication
  10956..10993   +  CDS            lacI (fragment): lac repressor; lacI; The lac repressor binds to the lac operator to inhibit transcription in E. coli. This inhibition can be relieved by adding lactose or isopropyl-β-D-thiogalactopyranoside (IPTG).
  11006..11027   +  protein_bind   CAP binding site: CAP binding activates transcription in the presence of cAMP. E. coli catabolite activator protein
  11042..11072   +  promoter       lac promoter: promoter for the E. coli lac operon
  11076..11098   +  protein_bind   lac operator (fragment): The lac repressor binds to the lac operator to inhibit transcription in E. coli. This inhibition can be relieved by adding lactose or isopropyl-β-D-thiogalactopyranoside (IPTG). lac repressor encoded by lacI
  11130..11213   +  polyA_signal   SV40 poly(A) signal (fragment): SV40 polyadenylation signal
  11380..329     +  CDS            nef (fragment) (across the origin): NEF_HV1BR - Experimental evidence at protein level: Swiss-Prot protein existence level 1. Extracellular Nef protein targets CD4(+) T-lymphocytes for apoptosis by interacting with CXCR4 surface receptors (PubMed:14990729). From Human immunodeficiency virus type 1 group M subtype B (isolate BRU/LAI) (HIV-1).
