[The description below was written by a language model from this plasmid's Addgene catalogue record and pLannotate feature annotations shown in this document.]
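Description:
TXNIP-py is a doxycycline-inducible lentiviral expression plasmid built on the pINDUCER20 backbone, carrying a mutant human TXNIP open reading frame introduced by Gateway cloning (the coding sequence is flanked by attB1 and attB2 sites). It is propagated in E. coli through a high-copy ColE1/pUC-type origin with ampicillin resistance. The lentiviral portion comprises a truncated HIV-1 5' LTR, the Ψ packaging signal with a gag fragment, the RRE for Rev-dependent export, the cPPT/CTS, a WPRE to enhance transcript expression, and a self-inactivating ΔU3 3' LTR, so the region between the LTRs can be packaged into virus and integrated into mammalian target cells.

The TXNIP insert (about 1.2 kb) sits downstream of a tetracycline response element with seven tetO copies fused to a minimal CMV promoter; this is the "CMV" promoter listed in the catalogue entry. A second, constitutive cassette in the same provirus uses the human UbC promoter to drive the reverse tetracycline transactivator rtTA3, followed by an EMCV IRES and the neomycin phosphotransferase gene. This all-in-one design lets transduced cells be selected with G418, and they express TXNIP only when doxycycline allows rtTA3 to bind the response element. In this variant both PY motifs of TXNIP (PPCY and PPTY, at residues 331–334 and 375–378) are changed to PACA and PATA. PY motifs of this type are generally docking sites for WW-domain ubiquitin ligases. The associated study concerns regulation of GLUT1 lysosomal trafficking by TXNIP and ubiquitin, which fits use of the construct to test the contribution of these motifs. The listed total size is smaller than the listed empty backbone, as expected when Gateway recombination replaces the larger destination cassette.
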