Addgene plasmid #200090: TXNIP-py
Purpose: Dox-inducible human TXNIP with py motif mutations (ppcy,ppty -->paca,pata) in pInducer20 vector
Depositing lab: Jason MacGurn. Depositing organization: Vanderbilt University. Publication: Lysosomal trafficking of the glucose transporter GLUT1 requires sequential regulation by TXNIP and ubiquitin. Qualls-Histed SJ, Nielsen CP, MacGurn JA. iScience. 2023 Feb 6;26(3):106150. doi: 10.1016/j.isci.2023.106150. eCollection 2023 Mar 17. PubMed 36890792.
Backbone
  Vector backbone: pINDUCER20
  Backbone size w/o insert (bp): 11794
  Total vector size (bp): 11380
  Vector type: Mammalian Expression, Lentiviral
  Selectable markers: Neomycin (select with G418)
Growth in bacteria
  Bacterial resistance: Ampicillin, 100 μg/mL
  Growth temperature: 30°C
  Growth strain: NEB Stable
  Copy number: High Copy
Gene/Insert
  Gene/Insert name: TXNIP
  Species: H. sapiens (human)
  Insert size (bp): 1174
  Mutation: py motifs mutated (aa331-334 and 375-378)
  GenBank ID: NM_001313972.2
  Entrez Gene: TXNIP (a.k.a. ARRDC6, EST01027, HHCPA78, THIF, VDUP1)
  Promoter: CMV
  Cloning method: Gateway Cloning
  Sequencing primers: 5′ CAGAGCTCGTTTAGTGAACC
Terms and licenses: Academic/Nonprofit Terms; Industry Terms: Not Available to Industry
How to cite: TXNIP-py was a gift from Jason MacGurn (Addgene plasmid # 200090 ; http://n2t.net/addgene:200090 ; RRID:Addgene_200090)
